>Addgene plasmid #161957 | pQE30-HypocratesCS | addgene full sequence | sequence record 324311 | Addgene NGS Result
CTCGAGAAATCATAAAAAATTTATTTGCTTTGTGAGCGGATAACAATTTCACACAGAATTCATTAAAGAG
GAGAAATTAACTATGAGAGGATCGCATCACCATCACCATCACGGATCCATGAACAAACACACCGAACATG
ATACTCGCGAACATCTCCTGGCGACGGGCGAGCAACTTAGCCTGCAACGTGGATTCACCGGGATGGGGCT
AAGCGAATTACTAAAAACCGCTGAAGTGCCGAAAGGGTCCTTCTATCACTACTTTCGCTCTAAAGAAGCG
TTTGGCGTTGCCATGCTTGAGCGTCATTACGCCGCATATCACCAGCGACTGACTGAGTTGCTGCAATCCG
GCGAAGGTAACTACCGCGACCGCATACTGGCTTATTACCAGCAAACACTGAACCAGTTTAGCCAACATGG
AACCTCCGCCGGCTACAACAGCGACAACGTCTATATCATGGCCGACAAGCAGAAGAACGGCATCAAGGCC
AACTTCAAGATCCGCCACAACGTCGAGGACGGCAGCGTGCAGCTCGCCGACCACTACCAGCAGAACACCC
CCATCGGCGACGGCCCCGTGCTGCTGCCCGACAACCACTACCTGAGCTTCCAGTCCGTCCTGAGCAAAGA
CCCCAACGAGAAGCGCGATCACATGGTCCTGCTGGAGTTCGTGACCGCCGCCGGGATCACTCTCGGCATG
GACGAGCTGTACAACGTGGATGGCGGTAGCGGTGGCACCGGCAGCAAGGGCGAGGAGCTGTTCACCGGGG
TGGTGCCCATCCTGGTCGAGCTGGACGGCGACGTAAACGGCCACAAGTTCAGCGTGTCCGGCGAGGGCGA
GGGCGATGCCACCTACGGCAAGCTGACCCTGAAGCTGATCTGCACCACCGGCAAGCTGCCCGTGCCCTGG
CCCACCCTCGTGACCACCCTCGGCTACGGCCTGAAGTGCTTCGCCCGCTACCCCGACCACATGAAGCAGC
ACGACTTCTTCAAGTCCGCCATGCCCGAAGGCTACGTCCAGGAGCGCACCATCTTCTTCAAGGACGACGG
CAACTACAAGACCCGCGCCGAGGTGAAGTTCGAGGGCGACACCCTGGTGAACCGCATCGAGCTGAAGGGC
ATCGGCTTCAAGGAGGACGGCAACATCCTGGGGCACAAGCTGGAGTACAACGGCACCGGTAGCCTGACAG
TAAAACTCTCTGCCGAAGTGAGCGATCTGTCAGAAGATATGCGCAGCGCGATGGATAAAGGTGCTCGCGG
CGTGATCGCCCTGCTCTCTCAGGCGCTGGAAAATGGCCGTGAGAACCATAGCTTAACCTTTAGTGGCGAA
CCGCTGCAACAGGCACAAGTGCTTTACGCACTGTGGCTTGGCGCGAATCTGCAGGCCAAAATTTCGCGCA
GTTTCGAGCCACTGGAAAACGCGCTGGCCCATGTAAAAAACATTATTGCGACGCCTGCCGTTTAGAAGCT
TAATTAGCTGAGCTTGGACTCCTGTTGATAGATCCAGTAATGACCTCAGAACTCCATCTGGATTTGTTCA
GAACGCTCGGTTGCCGCCGGGCGTTTTTTATTGGTGAGAATCCAAGCTAGCTTGGCGAGATTTTCAGGAG
CTAAGGAAGCTAAAATGGAGAAAAAAATCACTGGATATACCACCGTTGATATATCCCAATGGCATCGTAA
AGAACATTTTGAGGCATTTCAGTCAGTTGCTCAATGTACCTATAACCAGACCGTTCAGCTGGATATTACG
GCCTTTTTAAAGACCGTAAAGAAAAATAAGCACAAGTTTTATCCGGCCTTTATTCACATTCTTGCCCGCC
TGATGAATGCTCATCCGGAATTTCGTATGGCAATGAAAGACGGTGAGCTGGTGATATGGGATAGTGTTCA
CCCTTGTTACACCGTTTTCCATGAGCAAACTGAAACGTTTTCATCGCTCTGGAGTGAATACCACGACGAT
TTCCGGCAGTTTCTACACATATATTCGCAAGATGTGGCGTGTTACGGTGAAAACCTGGCCTATTTCCCTA
AAGGGTTTATTGAGAATATGTTTTTCGTCTCAGCCAATCCCTGGGTGAGTTTCACCAGTTTTGATTTAAA
CGTGGCCAATATGGACAACTTCTTCGCCCCCGTTTTCACCATGGGCAAATATTATACGCAAGGCGACAAG
GTGCTGATGCCGCTGGCGATTCAGGTTCATCATGCCGTTTGTGATGGCTTCCATGTCGGCAGAATGCTTA
ATGAATTACAACAGTACTGCGATGAGTGGCAGGGCGGGGCGTAATTTTTTTAAGGCAGTTATTGGTGCCC
TTAAACGCCTGGGGTAATGACTCTCTAGCTTGAGGCATCAAATAAAACGAAAGGCTCAGTCGAAAGACTG
GGCCTTTCGTTTTATCTGTTGTTTGTCGGTGAACGCTCTCCTGAGTAGGACAAATCCGCCCTCTAGAGCT
GCCTCGCGCGTTTCGGTGATGACGGTGAAAACCTCTGACACATGCAGCTCCCGGAGACGGTCACAGCTTG
TCTGTAAGCGGATGCCGGGAGCAGACAAGCCCGTCAGGGCGCGTCAGCGGGTGTTGGCGGGTGTCGGGGC
GCAGCCATGACCCAGTCACGTAGCGATAGCGGAGTGTATACTGGCTTAACTATGCGGCATCAGAGCAGAT
TGTACTGAGAGTGCACCATATGCGGTGTGAAATACCGCACAGATGCGTAAGGAGAAAATACCGCATCAGG
CGCTCTTCCGCTTCCTCGCTCACTGACTCGCTGCGCTCGGTCGTTCGGCTGCGGCGAGCGGTATCAGCTC
ACTCAAAGGCGGTAATACGGTTATCCACAGAATCAGGGGATAACGCAGGAAAGAACATGTGAGCAAAAGG
CCAGCAAAAGGCCAGGAACCGTAAAAAGGCCGCGTTGCTGGCGTTTTTCCATAGGCTCCGCCCCCCTGAC
GAGCATCACAAAAATCGACGCTCAAGTCAGAGGTGGCGAAACCCGACAGGACTATAAAGATACCAGGCGT
TTCCCCCTGGAAGCTCCCTCGTGCGCTCTCCTGTTCCGACCCTGCCGCTTACCGGATACCTGTCCGCCTT
TCTCCCTTCGGGAAGCGTGGCGCTTTCTCATAGCTCACGCTGTAGGTATCTCAGTTCGGTGTAGGTCGTT
CGCTCCAAGCTGGGCTGTGTGCACGAACCCCCCGTTCAGCCCGACCGCTGCGCCTTATCCGGTAACTATC
GTCTTGAGTCCAACCCGGTAAGACACGACTTATCGCCACTGGCAGCAGCCACTGGTAACAGGATTAGCAG
AGCGAGGTATGTAGGCGGTGCTACAGAGTTCTTGAAGTGGTGGCCTAACTACGGCTACACTAGAAGGACA
GTATTTGGTATCTGCGCTCTGCTGAAGCCAGTTACCTTCGGAAAAAGAGTTGGTAGCTCTTGATCCGGCA
AACAAACCACCGCTGGTAGCGGTGGTTTTTTTGTTTGCAAGCAGCAGATTACGCGCAGAAAAAAAGGATC
TCAAGAAGATCCTTTGATCTTTTCTACGGGGTCTGACGCTCAGTGGAACGAAAACTCACGTTAAGGGATT
TTGGTCATGAGATTATCAAAAAGGATCTTCACCTAGATCCTTTTAAATTAAAAATGAAGTTTTAAATCAA
TCTAAAGTATATATGAGTAAACTTGGTCTGACAGTTACCAATGCTTAATCAGTGAGGCACCTATCTCAGC
GATCTGTCTATTTCGTTCATCCATAGTTGCCTGACTCCCCGTCGTGTAGATAACTACGATACGGGAGGGC
TTACCATCTGGCCCCAGTGCTGCAATGATACCGCGAGACCCACGCTCACCGGCTCCAGATTTATCAGCAA
TAAACCAGCCAGCCGGAAGGGCCGAGCGCAGAAGTGGTCCTGCAACTTTATCCGCCTCCATCCAGTCTAT
TAATTGTTGCCGGGAAGCTAGAGTAAGTAGTTCGCCAGTTAATAGTTTGCGCAACGTTGTTGCCATTGCT
ACAGGCATCGTGGTGTCACGCTCGTCGTTTGGTATGGCTTCATTCAGCTCCGGTTCCCAACGATCAAGGC
GAGTTACATGATCCCCCATGTTGTGCAAAAAAGCGGTTAGCTCCTTCGGTCCTCCGATCGTTGTCAGAAG
TAAGTTGGCCGCAGTGTTATCACTCATGGTTATGGCAGCACTGCATAATTCTCTTACTGTCATGCCATCC
GTAAGATGCTTTTCTGTGACTGGTGAGTACTCAACCAAGTCATTCTGAGAATAGTGTATGCGGCGACCGA
GTTGCTCTTGCCCGGCGTCAATACGGGATAATACCGCGCCACATAGCAGAACTTTAAAAGTGCTCATCAT
TGGAAAACGTTCTTCGGGGCGAAAACTCTCAAGGATCTTACCGCTGTTGAGATCCAGTTCGATGTAACCC
ACTCGTGCACCCAACTGATCTTCAGCATCTTTTACTTTCACCAGCGTTTCTGGGTGAGCAAAAACAGGAA
GGCAAAATGCCGCAAAAAAGGGAATAAGGGCGACACGGAAATGTTGAATACTCATACTCTTCCTTTTTCA
ATATTATTGAAGCATTTATCAGGGTTATTGTCTCATGAGCGGATACATATTTGAATGTATTTAGAAAAAT
AAACAAATAGGGGTTCCGCGCACATTTCCCCGAAAAGTGCCACCTGACGTCTAAGAAACCATTATTATCA
TGACATTAACCTATAAAAATAGGCGTATCACGAGGCCCTTTCGTCTTCAC
Features (pLannotate 1.2.2; 13 found; start..end, strand, type, name):
     30..46      +  protein_bind   lac operator: The lac repressor binds to the lac operator to inhibit transcription in E. coli. This inhibition can be relieved by adding lactose or isopropyl-β-D-thiogalactopyranoside (IPTG). lac repressor encoded by lacI
     95..112     +  CDS            7xHis (fragment): 6xHis affinity tag
    170..331     +  CDS            acuR (fragment): ACUR_RHOS4 - Experimental evidence at protein level: Swiss-Prot protein existence level 1. A transcriptional repressor for its operon. Probably binds to 2 operator sequences in the promoter. From Rhodobacter sphaeroides (strain ATCC 17023 / DSM 158 / JCM 6121 / NBRC 12203 / NCIMB 8253 / ATH 2.4.1.) (Cereibacter sphaeroides).
    443..1171    +  CDS            cEGFP: cEGFP is a basic (constitutively fluorescent) green fluorescent protein published in 2008, derived from Aequorea victoria.
   1487..1581    +  terminator     lambda t0 terminator: transcription terminator from phage lambda
   1596..1624    +  promoter       cat promoter (fragment): promoter of the E. coli cat gene encoding chloramphenicol acetyltransferase
   1625..2281    +  CDS            cat: CAT_ECOLX - Experimental evidence at protein level: Swiss-Prot protein existence level 1. This enzyme is an effector of chloramphenicol resistance in bacteria. From Escherichia coli. This protein is used as a marker in many commonly used cloning vectors, such as pACYC184.
   2349..2435    +  terminator     rrnB T1 terminator: Escherichia coli rrnB; transcription terminator T1 from the E. coli rrnB gene
   2447..2488    +  CDS            rop (fragment): Rop protein, which maintains plasmids at low copy number; rop
   2590..2730    +  misc_feature   bom: basis of mobility region from pBR322
   2916..3504    -  rep_origin     ori: high-copy-number ColE1/pMB1/pBR322/pUC origin of replication
   3675..4535    -  CDS            AmpR: β-lactamase; bla; confers resistance to ampicillin, carbenicillin, and related antibiotics
   4536..4640    -  promoter       AmpR promoter: bla
