[The description below was written by a language model from this plasmid's Addgene catalogue record and pLannotate feature annotations shown in this document.]
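Description:
pQE30-HypocratesCS is a bacterial expression plasmid built on the pQE-30 backbone, carrying the inactivated control version of Hypocrates, a genetically encoded fluorescent biosensor for (pseudo)hypohalous acids and their derivatives. The synthetic insert of about 1.35 kb was cloned between BamHI and HindIII sites, both of which were preserved, placing it in frame behind the backbone-encoded N-terminal 6xHis tag. Expression is driven by the T5 promoter; this promoter was not itself annotated in the feature table, but a lac operator lies just upstream of the His tag, so transcription can be repressed by lac repressor and induced with IPTG. Within the insert, automated annotation detects a GFP-family fluorescent protein coding region (called as cEGFP) preceded by a short stretch with similarity to a bacterial transcriptional repressor. This fits a sensor design in which a fluorescent protein is combined with a regulatory sensing domain, though the record does not name that domain. The CS variant carries a cysteine 355 to serine substitution, which the record describes as inactivating the sensor.

Downstream of the insert is the lambda t0 terminator, followed by a cat (chloramphenicol acetyltransferase) coding sequence with only a fragment of its promoter, and then the rrnB T1 terminator, an arrangement typical of pQE vectors. The plasmid replicates from a ColE1/pMB1-type origin with an adjacent bom region and a rop fragment. The catalogue lists it as low copy, and selection is with ampicillin through the bla gene. The sequenced record (4,740 nt) is slightly shorter than the stated total size of 4,772 bp. The construct is suited to producing His-tagged control protein in E. coli for purification and comparison with the active sensor.
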