Addgene plasmid #161957: pQE30-HypocratesCS
Purpose: Bacterial expression of inactivated control version of genetically encoded biosensor for (pseudo)hypohalous acids and their derivatives
Depositing lab: Dmitry Bilan. Depositing organization: Shemyakin-Ovchinnikov Institute of Bioorganic Chemistry. Publication: Hypocrates is a genetically encoded fluorescent biosensor for (pseudo)hypohalous acids and their derivatives. Kostyuk AI, Tossounian MA, Panova AS, Thauvin M, Raevskii RI, Ezerina D, Wahni K, Van Molle I, Sergeeva AD, Vertommen D, Gorokhovatsky AY, Baranov MS, Vriz S, Messens J, Bilan DS, Belousov VV. Nat Commun. 2022 Jan 10;13(1):171. doi: 10.1038/s41467-021-27796-2. PubMed 35013284.
Backbone
  Vector backbone: pQE-30
  Backbone size w/o insert (bp): 3425
  Total vector size (bp): 4772
  Vector type: Bacterial Expression
Growth in bacteria
  Bacterial resistance: Ampicillin, 100 μg/mL
  Growth temperature: 37°C
  Growth strain: DH5alpha
  Copy number: Low Copy
Gene/Insert
  Gene/Insert name: HypocratesCS
  Species: Synthetic
  Insert size (bp): 1347
  Mutation: changed cysteine 355 to serine
  Promoter: T5
  Tag / fusion protein: 6xHIs tag (N terminal on backbone)
  Cloning method: Restriction Enzyme; 5′ cloning site BamHI (not destroyed); 3′ cloning site HindIII (not destroyed)
  Sequencing primers: 5′ GCTTTGTGAGCGGATAACA; 3′ CCGAGCGTTCTGAACAAATC
Terms and licenses: Academic/Nonprofit Terms; Industry Terms: Not Available to Industry
Depositor comments: Please visit https://doi.org/10.1101/2021.02.22.432222 for bioRxiv preprint.
How to cite: pQE30-HypocratesCS was a gift from Dmitry Bilan (Addgene plasmid # 161957 ; http://n2t.net/addgene:161957 ; RRID:Addgene_161957)
